Addgene plasmid #142766: TFORF1255
Purpose: Lentiviral vector for overexpressing transcription factor ORFs with unique 24-bp barcodes. Barcodes facilitate identification of transcription factors in pooled screens.
Depositing lab: Feng Zhang. Depositing organization: Broad Institute. Publication: A transcription factor atlas of directed differentiation. Joung J, Ma S, Tay T, Geiger-Schuller KR, Kirchgatterer PC, Verdine VK, Guo B, Arias-Garcia MA, Allen WE, Singh A, Kuksenko O, Abudayyeh OO, Gootenberg JS, Fu Z, Macrae RK, Buenrostro JD, Regev A, Zhang F. Cell. 2023 Jan 5;186(1):209-229.e26. doi: 10.1016/j.cell.2022.11.026. PubMed 36608654.
Backbone
  Vector backbone: pLX_TRC317
  Backbone manufacturer: Broad Institute Genetic Perturbation Platform
  Backbone size w/o insert (bp): 8264
  Vector type: Mammalian Expression, Lentiviral
  Selectable markers: Puromycin
Growth in bacteria
  Bacterial resistance: Ampicillin, 100 μg/mL
  Growth temperature: 37°C
  Growth strain: NEB Stable
  Copy number: High Copy
Gene/Insert
  Gene/Insert name: TP53
  Species: H. sapiens (human)
  Insert size (bp): 746
  Entrez Gene: TP53 (a.k.a. BCC7, BMFS5, LFS1, P53, TRP53)
  Promoter: EF1a
  Cloning method: Unknown
  Sequencing primers: 5′ GGGTGGAGACTGAAGTTAGGCCAG; 3′ CACATAGCGTAAAAGGAGCAACATAG
Terms and licenses: Academic/Nonprofit Terms; Industry Terms: Not Available to Industry
Depositor comments: NM_001126117,ENST00000504290 . The transcription factor ORF portion of this plasmid was synthesized by Genewiz. Please test multiple small colonies in case of plasmid recombination. To make this collection available in a timely manner, a portion of this collection was not fully sequenced by Addgene. If an Addgene verified full plasmid sequence is not available, please contact us prior to placing an order to request the full sequence.
How to cite: TFORF1255 was a gift from Feng Zhang (Addgene plasmid # 142766 ; http://n2t.net/addgene:142766 ; RRID:Addgene_142766)
