[The description below was written by a language model from this plasmid's Addgene catalogue record and pLannotate feature annotations shown in this document.]
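Description:
TFORF1255 is a lentiviral mammalian expression plasmid built on the pLX_TRC317 backbone. It belongs to a barcoded collection of human transcription factor open reading frames. It is propagated in E. coli through a high-copy ColE1/pUC-type origin with ampicillin selection (AmpR), and it also carries an f1 origin and remnants of a lac/lacZα cloning region flanked by T7 and T3 promoters. The depositor notes a risk of plasmid recombination, as is common for LTR-containing vectors.

The viral portion follows a third-generation, self-inactivating design. An RSV promoter drives a truncated HIV-1 5' LTR, followed by the Ψ packaging signal with a gag fragment, the RRE for Rev-dependent export of the genomic RNA, a cPPT/CTS element, and a ΔU3 3' LTR with a downstream SV40 poly(A) signal. Two expression units lie between the LTRs. An SV40 early promoter/origin region sits upstream of puromycin N-acetyltransferase, which allows selection of transduced cells. A full-length EF-1α promoter drives the insert, a human TP53 ORF. The recorded insert is only 746 bp, and the annotation matches p53 as a fragment of about 600 nt. This fits the depositor's reference to a specific short TP53 transcript isoform rather than the canonical full-length protein. A WPRE downstream of the ORF enhances transcript expression.

According to the record, each construct in the collection carries a unique 24-bp barcode. The barcode is not annotated in the feature table. It allows the overexpressed factor to be identified in pooled screens, such as those for directed differentiation. No epitope tag or fluorescent reporter is annotated.
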