Features (pLannotate 1.2.2; 31 found; start..end, strand, type, name):
      5..231     +  promoter       RSV promoter: Rous sarcoma virus enhancer/promoter
    232..412     +  LTR            5' LTR (truncated): truncated 5' long terminal repeat (LTR) from HIV-1
    459..584     +  misc_feature   HIV-1 Ψ: packaging signal of human immunodeficiency virus type 1
    568..931     +  CDS            HIV-1 gag (fragment): gag protein from human immunodeficiency virus 1; gag
   1077..1310    +  misc_feature   RRE: The Rev response element (RRE) of HIV-1 allows for Rev-dependent mRNA export from the nucleus to the cytoplasm.
   1687..1713    +  CDS            Rev (fragment): human immunodeficiency virus 1 (HIV-1) Rev protein; rev; enhances nuclear export of unspliced and incompletely spliced viral mRNAs
   1720..1743    +  promoter       SV40 promoter (fragment): SV40 early promoter
   1744..1815    +  promoter       SV40 promoter (fragment): SV40 enhancer and early promoter
   1839..1974    +  rep_origin     SV40 ori: SV40 origin of replication
   2020..2616    +  CDS            PuroR (fragment): puromycin N-acetyltransferase; pac from Streptomyces; confers resistance to puromycin
   2665..2782    +  misc_feature   cPPT/CTS: central polypurine tract and central termination sequence of HIV-1
   2847..2913    +  CDS            small t antigen (fragment): SV40 (simian virus 40) small t antigen
   2920..4098    +  promoter       EF-1α promoter: strong constitutive promoter for human elongation factor EF-1α
   4115..4713    +  CDS            p53 (fragment): human tumor suppressor protein that is often mutated in cancers; Homo sapiens TP53; responds to cellular stresses to regulate the expression of target genes
   4772..4825    +  promoter       U6 promoter (fragment): RNA polymerase III promoter for human U6 snRNA
   4867..5455    +  misc_feature   WPRE: woodchuck hepatitis virus posttranscriptional regulatory element
   5506..5525    +  misc_feature   cPPT/CTS (fragment): central polypurine tract and central termination sequence of HIV-1
   5527..5760    +  LTR            3' LTR (ΔU3): self-inactivating 3' long terminal repeat (LTR) from HIV-1
   5838..5959    +  polyA_signal   SV40 poly(A) signal: SV40 polyadenylation signal
   5999..6134    +  rep_origin     SV40 ori: SV40 origin of replication
   6155..6173    -  promoter       T7 promoter: promoter for bacteriophage T7 RNA polymerase
   6181..6336    +  CDS            lacZα (fragment): LacZα fragment of β-galactosidase; lacZ fragment
   6341..6769    +  rep_origin     f1 ori (sequence partly withheld): f1 bacteriophage origin of replication; arrow indicates direction of (+) strand synthesis
   6822..6926    +  promoter       AmpR promoter: bla
   6927..7787    +  CDS            AmpR: β-lactamase; bla; confers resistance to ampicillin, carbenicillin, and related antibiotics
   7958..8546    +  rep_origin     ori: high-copy-number ColE1/pMB1/pBR322/pUC origin of replication
   8729..8821    +  CDS            lacI (fragment): lac repressor; lacI; The lac repressor binds to the lac operator to inhibit transcription in E. coli. This inhibition can be relieved by adding lactose or isopropyl-β-D-thiogalactopyranoside (IPTG).
   8834..8855    +  protein_bind   CAP binding site: CAP binding activates transcription in the presence of cAMP. E. coli catabolite activator protein
   8870..8900    +  promoter       lac promoter: promoter for the E. coli lac operon
   8908..8924    +  protein_bind   lac operator: The lac repressor binds to the lac operator to inhibit transcription in E. coli. This inhibition can be relieved by adding lactose or isopropyl-β-D-thiogalactopyranoside (IPTG). lac repressor encoded by lacI
   8969..8987    +  promoter       T3 promoter: promoter for bacteriophage T3 RNA polymerase
>Addgene plasmid #142766 | TFORF1255 | addgene full sequence | sequence record 395835 | Addgene NGS Result
TTAATGTAGTCTTATGCAATACTCTTGTAGTCTTGCAACATGGTAACGATGAGTTAGCAACATGCCTTAC
AAGGAGAGAAAAAGCACCGTGCATGCCGATTGGTGGAAGTAAGGTGGTACGATCGTGCCTTATTAGGAAG
GCAACAGACGGGTCTGACATGGATTGGACGAACCACTGAATTGCCGCATTGCAGAGATATTGTATTTAAG
TGCCTAGCTCGATACATAAACGGGTCTCTCTGGTTAGACCAGATCTGAGCCTGGGAGCTCTCTGGCTAAC
TAGGGAACCCACTGCTTAAGCCTCAATAAAGCTTGCCTTGAGTGCTTCAAGTAGTGTGTGCCCGTCTGTT
GTGTGACTCTGGTAACTAGAGATCCCTCAGACCCTTTTAGTCAGTGTGGAAAATCTCTAGCAGTGGCGCC
CGAACAGGGACTTGAAAGCGAAAGGGAAACCAGAGGAGCTCTCTCGACGCAGGACTCGGCTTGCTGAAGC
GCGCACGGCAAGAGGCGAGGGGCGGCGACTGGTGAGTACGCCAAAAATTTTGACTAGCGGAGGCTAGAAG
GAGAGAGATGGGTGCGAGAGCGTCAGTATTAAGCGGGGGAGAATTAGATCGCGATGGGAAAAAATTCGGT
TAAGGCCAGGGGGAAAGAAAAAATATAAATTAAAACATATAGTATGGGCAAGCAGGGAGCTAGAACGATT
CGCAGTTAATCCTGGCCTGTTAGAAACATCAGAAGGCTGTAGACAAATACTGGGACAGCTACAACCATCC
CTTCAGACAGGATCAGAAGAACTTAGATCATTATATAATACAGTAGCAACCCTCTATTGTGTGCATCAAA
GGATAGAGATAAAAGACACCAAGGAAGCTTTAGACAAGATAGAGGAAGAGCAAAACAAAAGTAAGACCAC
CGCACAGCAAGCGGCCGCTGATCTTCAGACCTGGAGGAGGAGATATGAGGGACAATTGGAGAAGTGAATT
ATATAAATATAAAGTAGTAAAAATTGAACCATTAGGAGTAGCACCCACCAAGGCAAAGAGAAGAGTGGTG
CAGAGAGAAAAAAGAGCAGTGGGAATAGGAGCTTTGTTCCTTGGGTTCTTGGGAGCAGCAGGAAGCACTA
TGGGCGCAGCGTCAATGACGCTGACGGTACAGGCCAGACAATTATTGTCTGGTATAGTGCAGCAGCAGAA
CAATTTGCTGAGGGCTATTGAGGCGCAACAGCATCTGTTGCAACTCACAGTCTGGGGCATCAAGCAGCTC
CAGGCAAGAATCCTGGCTGTGGAAAGATACCTAAAGGATCAACAGCTCCTGGGGATTTGGGGTTGCTCTG
GAAAACTCATTTGCACCACTGCTGTGCCTTGGAATGCTAGTTGGAGTAATAAATCTCTGGAACAGATTTG
GAATCACACGACCTGGATGGAGTGGGACAGAGAAATTAACAATTACACAAGCTTAATACACTCCTTAATT
GAAGAATCGCAAAACCAGCAAGAAAAGAATGAACAAGAATTATTGGAATTAGATAAATGGGCAAGTTTGT
GGAATTGGTTTAACATAACAAATTGGCTGTGGTATATAAAATTATTCATAATGATAGTAGGAGGCTTGGT
AGGTTTAAGAATAGTTTTTGCTGTACTTTCTATAGTGAATAGAGTTAGGCAGGGATATTCACCATTATCG
TTTCAGACCCACCTCCCAACCCCGAGGGGACCCATGCATTGCATCTCAATTAGTCAGCAACCAGGTGTGG
AAAGTCCCCAGGCTCCCCAGCAGGCAGAAGTATGCAAAGCATGCGTCTCAATTAGTCAGCAACCATAGTC
CCGCCCCTAACTCCGCCCATCCCGCCCCTAACTCCGCCCAGTTCCGCCCATTCTCCGCCCCATGGCTGAC
TAATTTTTTTTATTTATGCAGAGGCCGAGGCCGCCTCGGCCTCTGAGCTATTCCAGAAGTAGTGAGGAGG
CTTTTTTGGAGGCCTAGGCTTTTGCAAAAAGCTTTCTAGAGGTACCACCGGAGCTTACCATGACCGAGTA
CAAGCCCACGGTGCGCCTCGCCACCCGCGACGACGTCCCCAGGGCCGTACGCACCCTCGCCGCCGCGTTC
GCCGACTACCCCGCCACGCGCCACACCGTCGATCCGGACCGCCACATCGAGCGGGTCACCGAGCTGCAAG
AACTCTTCCTCACGCGCGTCGGGCTCGACATCGGCAAGGTGTGGGTCGCGGACGACGGCGCCGCCGTGGC
GGTCTGGACCACGCCGGAGAGCGTCGAAGCGGGGGCGGTGTTCGCCGAGATCGGCCCGCGCATGGCCGAG
TTGAGCGGTTCCCGGCTGGCCGCGCAGCAACAGATGGAAGGCCTCCTGGCGCCGCACCGGCCCAAGGAGC
CCGCGTGGTTCCTGGCCACCGTCGGCGTCTCGCCCGACCACCAGGGCAAGGGTCTGGGCAGCGCCGTCGT
GCTCCCCGGAGTGGAGGCGGCCGAGCGCGCCGGGGTGCCCGCCTTCCTGGAGACCTCCGCGCCCCGCAAC
CTCCCCTTCTACGAGCGGCTCGGCTTCACCGTCACCGCCGACGTCGAGGTGCCCGAAGGACCGCGCACCT
GGTGCATGACCCGCAAGCCCGGTGCCAGTTAACGAATTCTAGATCTTGAGACAAATGGCAGTATTCATCC
ACAATTTTAAAAGAAAAGGGGGGATTGGGGGGTACAGTGCAGGGGAAAGAATAGTAGACATAATAGCAAC
AGACATACAAACTAAAGAATTACAAAAACAAATTACAAAAATTCAAAATTTTCGGGTTTATTACAGGGAC
AGCAGAGATCCACTTTGGCGCCGGCTCGAGGCCTGCAGGTGCAAAGATGGATAAAGTTTTAAACAGAGAG
GAATCTTTGCAGCTAATGGACCTTCTAGGTCTTGAAAGGAGTGGGAATTGGCTCCGGTGCCCGTCAGTGG
GCAGAGCGCACATCGCCCACAGTCCCCGAGAAGTTGGGGGGAGGGGTCGGCAATTGAACCGGTGCCTAGA
GAAGGTGGCGCGGGGTAAACTGGGAAAGTGATGTCGTGTACTGGCTCCGCCTTTTTCCCGAGGGTGGGGG
AGAACCGTATATAAGTGCAGTAGTCGCCGTGAACGTTCTTTTTCGCAACGGGTTTGCCGCCAGAACACAG
GTAAGTGCCGTGTGTGGTTCCCGCGGGCCTGGCCTCTTTACGGGTTATGGCCCTTGCGTGCCTTGAATTA
CTTCCACCTGGCTGCAGTACGTGATTCTTGATCCCGAGCTTCGGGTTGGAAGTGGGTGGGAGAGTTCGAG
GCCTTGCGCTTAAGGAGCCCCTTCGCCTCGTGCTTGAGTTGAGGCCTGGCCTGGGCGCTGGGGCCGCCGC
GTGCGAATCTGGTGGCACCTTCGCGCCTGTCTCGCTGCTTTCGATAAGTCTCTAGCCATTTAAAATTTTT
GATGACCTGCTGCGACGCTTTTTTTCTGGCAAGATAGTCTTGTAAATGCGGGCCAAGATCTGCACACTGG
TATTTCGGTTTTTGGGGCCGCGGGCGGCGACGGGGCCCGTGCGTCCCAGCGCACATGTTCGGCGAGGCGG
GGCCTGCGAGCGCGGCCACCGAGAATCGGACGGGGGTAGTCTCAAGCTGGCCGGCCTGCTCTGGTGCCTG
GCCTCGCGCCGCCGTGTATCGCCCCGCCCTGGGCGGCAAGGCTGGCCCGGTCGGCACCAGTTGCGTGAGC
GGAAAGATGGCCGCTTCCCGGCCCTGCTGCAGGGAGCTCAAAATGGAGGACGCGGCGCTCGGGAGAGCGG
GCGGGTGAGTCACCCACACAAAGGAAAAGGGCCTTTCCGTCCTCAGCCGTCGCTTCATGTGACTCCACGG
AGTACCGGGCGCCGTCCAGGCACCTCGATTAGTTCTCGAGCTTTTGGAGTACGTCGTCTTTAGGTTGGGG
GGAGGGGTTTTATGCGATGGAGTTTCCCCACACTGAGTGGGTGGAGACTGAAGTTAGGCCAGCTTGGCAC
TTGATGTAATTCTCCTTGGAATTTGCCCTTTTTGAGTTTGGATCTTGGTTCATTCTCAAGCCTCAGACAG
TGGTTCAAAGTTTTTTTCTTCCATTTCAGGTGTCGTGAGGCTAGCACCGCCACCATGTTTTGCCAACTGG
CCAAGACCTGCCCTGTGCAGCTGTGGGTTGATTCCACACCCCCGCCCGGCACCCGCGTCCGCGCCATGGC
CATCTACAAGCAGTCACAGCACATGACGGAGGTTGTGAGGCGCTGCCCCCACCATGAGCGCTGCTCAGAT
AGCGATGGTCTGGCCCCTCCTCAGCATCTTATCCGAGTGGAAGGAAATTTGCGTGTGGAGTATTTGGATG
ACAGAAACACTTTTCGACATAGTGTGGTGGTGCCCTATGAGCCGCCTGAGGTTGGCTCTGACTGTACCAC
CATCCACTACAACTACATGTGTAACAGTTCCTGCATGGGCGGCATGAACCGGAGGCCCATCCTCACCATC
ATCACACTGGAAGACTCCAGTGGTAATCTACTGGGACGGAACAGCTTTGAGGTGCGTGTTTGTGCCTGTC
CTGGGAGAGACCGGCGCACAGAGGAAGAGAATCTCCGCAAGAAAGGGGAGCCTCACCACGAGCTGCCCCC
AGGGAGCACTAAGCGAGCACTGCCCAACAACACCAGCTCCTCTCCCCAGCCAAAGAAGAAACCACTGGAT
GGAGAATATTTCACCCTTCAGATGCTACTTGACTTACGATGGTGTTACTTCCTGATAAACTCGTCGTAGT
AATGAACTAGTCCGTAACTTGAAAGTATTTCGATTTCTTGGCTTTATATATCTTGTGGAAAGGACGACAA
GCAGACTCTAAACTCGGATCAACGCGTTAAGTCGACAATCAACCTCTGGATTACAAAATTTGTGAAAGAT
TGACTGGTATTCTTAACTATGTTGCTCCTTTTACGCTATGTGGATACGCTGCTTTAATGCCTTTGTATCA
TGCTATTGCTTCCCGTATGGCTTTCATTTTCTCCTCCTTGTATAAATCCTGGTTGCTGTCTCTTTATGAG
GAGTTGTGGCCCGTTGTCAGGCAACGTGGCGTGGTGTGCACTGTGTTTGCTGACGCAACCCCCACTGGTT
GGGGCATTGCCACCACCTGTCAGCTCCTTTCCGGGACTTTCGCTTTCCCCCTCCCTATTGCCACGGCGGA
ACTCATCGCCGCCTGCCTTGCCCGCTGCTGGACAGGGGCTCGGCTGTTGGGCACTGACAATTCCGTGGTG
TTGTCGGGGAAATCATCGTCCTTTCCTTGGCTGCTCGCCTGTGTTGCCACCTGGATTCTGCGCGGGACGT
CCTTCTGCTACGTCCCTTCGGCCCTCAATCCAGCGGACCTTCCTTCCCGCGGCCTGCTGCCGGCTCTGCG
GCCTCTTCCGCGTCTTCGCCTTCGCCCTCAGACGAGTCGGATCTCCCTTTGGGCCGCCTCCCCGCGTCGA
CTTTAAGACCAATGACTTACAAGGCAGCTGTAGATCTTAGCCACTTTTTAAAAGAAAAGGGGGGACTGGA
AGGGCTAATTCACTCCCAACGAAGACAAGATCTGCTTTTTGCTTGTACTGGGTCTCTCTGGTTAGACCAG
ATCTGAGCCTGGGAGCTCTCTGGCTAACTAGGGAACCCACTGCTTAAGCCTCAATAAAGCTTGCCTTGAG
TGCTTCAAGTAGTGTGTGCCCGTCTGTTGTGTGACTCTGGTAACTAGAGATCCCTCAGACCCTTTTAGTC
AGTGTGGAAAATCTCTAGCAGTACGTATAGTAGTTCATGTCATCTTATTATTCAGTATTTATAACTTGCA
AAGAAATGAATATCAGAGAGTGAGAGGAACTTGTTTATTGCAGCTTATAATGGTTACAAATAAAGCAATA
GCATCACAAATTTCACAAATAAAGCATTTTTTTCACTGCATTCTAGTTGTGGTTTGTCCAAACTCATCAA
TGTATCTTATCATGTCTGGCTCTAGCTATCCCGCCCCTAACTCCGCCCATCCCGCCCCTAACTCCGCCCA
GTTCCGCCCATTCTCCGCCCCATGGCTGACTAATTTTTTTTATTTATGCAGAGGCCGAGGCCGCCTCGGC
CTCTGAGCTATTCCAGAAGTAGTGAGGAGGCTTTTTTGGAGGCCTAGGGACGTACCCAATTCGCCCTATA
GTGAGTCGTATTACGCGCGCTCACTGGCCGTCGTTTTACAACGTCGTGACTGGGAAAACCCTGGCGTTAC
CCAACTTAATCGCCTTGCAGCACATCCCCCTTTCGCCAGCTGGCGTAATAGCGAAGAGGCCCGCACCGAT
CGCCCTTCCCAACAGTTGCGCAGCCTGAATGGCGAATGGG
[124 nt withheld, positions 6341-6464]
C
[91 nt withheld, positions 6466-6556]
A
[49 nt withheld, positions 6558-6606]
CCTTTGACGTTGGAGTCCACGTTCTTT
[37 nt withheld, positions 6634-6670]
ACCCTATCTCGGTCTATTCTTTTGATTTATAAGGGATTTTGCCGATTTCGGCCTATTGGTTAAAAAATGA
GCTGATTTAACAAAAATTTAACGCGAATTTTAACAAAATATTAACGCTTACAATTTAGGTGGCACTTTTC
GGGGAAATGTGCGCGGAACCCCTATTTGTTTATTTTTCTAAATACATTCAAATATGTATCCGCTCATGAG
ACAATAACCCTGATAAATGCTTCAATAATATTGAAAAAGGAAGAGTATGAGTATTCAACATTTCCGTGTC
GCCCTTATTCCCTTTTTTGCGGCATTTTGCCTTCCTGTTTTTGCTCACCCAGAAACGCTGGTGAAAGTAA
AAGATGCTGAAGATCAGTTGGGTGCACGAGTGGGTTACATCGAACTGGATCTCAACAGCGGTAAGATCCT
TGAGAGTTTTCGCCCCGAAGAACGTTTTCCAATGATGAGCACTTTTAAAGTTCTGCTATGTGGCGCGGTA
TTATCCCGTATTGACGCCGGGCAAGAGCAACTCGGTCGCCGCATACACTATTCTCAGAATGACTTGGTTG
AGTACTCACCAGTCACAGAAAAGCATCTTACGGATGGCATGACAGTAAGAGAATTATGCAGTGCTGCCAT
AACCATGAGTGATAACACTGCGGCCAACTTACTTCTGACAACGATCGGAGGACCGAAGGAGCTAACCGCT
TTTTTGCACAACATGGGGGATCATGTAACTCGCCTTGATCGTTGGGAACCGGAGCTGAATGAAGCCATAC
CAAACGACGAGCGTGACACCACGATGCCTGTAGCAATGGCAACAACGTTGCGCAAACTATTAACTGGCGA
ACTACTTACTCTAGCTTCCCGGCAACAATTAATAGACTGGATGGAGGCGGATAAAGTTGCAGGACCACTT
CTGCGCTCGGCCCTTCCGGCTGGCTGGTTTATTGCTGATAAATCTGGAGCCGGTGAGCGTGGGTCTCGCG
GTATCATTGCAGCACTGGGGCCAGATGGTAAGCCCTCCCGTATCGTAGTTATCTACACGACGGGGAGTCA
GGCAACTATGGATGAACGAAATAGACAGATCGCTGAGATAGGTGCCTCACTGATTAAGCATTGGTAACTG
TCAGACCAAGTTTACTCATATATACTTTAGATTGATTTAAAACTTCATTTTTAATTTAAAAGGATCTAGG
TGAAGATCCTTTTTGATAATCTCATGACCAAAATCCCTTAACGTGAGTTTTCGTTCCACTGAGCGTCAGA
CCCCGTAGAAAAGATCAAAGGATCTTCTTGAGATCCTTTTTTTCTGCGCGTAATCTGCTGCTTGCAAACA
AAAAAACCACCGCTACCAGCGGTGGTTTGTTTGCCGGATCAAGAGCTACCAACTCTTTTTCCGAAGGTAA
CTGGCTTCAGCAGAGCGCAGATACCAAATACTGTTCTTCTAGTGTAGCCGTAGTTAGGCCACCACTTCAA
GAACTCTGTAGCACCGCCTACATACCTCGCTCTGCTAATCCTGTTACCAGTGGCTGCTGCCAGTGGCGAT
AAGTCGTGTCTTACCGGGTTGGACTCAAGACGATAGTTACCGGATAAGGCGCAGCGGTCGGGCTGAACGG
GGGGTTCGTGCACACAGCCCAGCTTGGAGCGAACGACCTACACCGAACTGAGATACCTACAGCGTGAGCT
ATGAGAAAGCGCCACGCTTCCCGAAGGGAGAAAGGCGGACAGGTATCCGGTAAGCGGCAGGGTCGGAACA
GGAGAGCGCACGAGGGAGCTTCCAGGGGGAAACGCCTGGTATCTTTATAGTCCTGTCGGGTTTCGCCACC
TCTGACTTGAGCGTCGATTTTTGTGATGCTCGTCAGGGGGGCGGAGCCTATGGAAAAACGCCAGCAACGC
GGCCTTTTTACGGTTCCTGGCCTTTTGCTGGCCTTTTGCTCACATGTTCTTTCCTGCGTTATCCCCTGAT
TCTGTGGATAACCGTATTACCGCCTTTGAGTGAGCTGATACCGCTCGCCGCAGCCGAACGACCGAGCGCA
GCGAGTCAGTGAGCGAGGAAGCGGAAGAGCGCCCAATACGCAAACCGCCTCTCCCCGCGCGTTGGCCGAT
TCATTAATGCAGCTGGCACGACAGGTTTCCCGACTGGAAAGCGGGCAGTGAGCGCAACGCAATTAATGTG
AGTTAGCTCACTCATTAGGCACCCCAGGCTTTACACTTTATGCTTCCGGCTCGTATGTTGTGTGGAATTG
TGAGCGGATAACAATTTCACACAGGAAACAGCTATGACCATGATTACGCCAAGCGCGCAATTAACCCTCA
CTAAAGGGAACAAAAGCTGGAGCTGCAAGC
