>Addgene plasmid #142766 | TFORF1255 | depositor partial sequence | sequence record 280436 | Insert
ACCGCCACCATGTTTTGCCAACTGGCCAAGACCTGCCCTGTGCAGCTGTGGGTTGATTCCACACCCCCGC
CCGGCACCCGCGTCCGCGCCATGGCCATCTACAAGCAGTCACAGCACATGACGGAGGTTGTGAGGCGCTG
CCCCCACCATGAGCGCTGCTCAGATAGCGATGGTCTGGCCCCTCCTCAGCATCTTATCCGAGTGGAAGGA
AATTTGCGTGTGGAGTATTTGGATGACAGAAACACTTTTCGACATAGTGTGGTGGTGCCCTATGAGCCGC
CTGAGGTTGGCTCTGACTGTACCACCATCCACTACAACTACATGTGTAACAGTTCCTGCATGGGCGGCAT
GAACCGGAGGCCCATCCTCACCATCATCACACTGGAAGACTCCAGTGGTAATCTACTGGGACGGAACAGC
TTTGAGGTGCGTGTTTGTGCCTGTCCTGGGAGAGACCGGCGCACAGAGGAAGAGAATCTCCGCAAGAAAG
GGGAGCCTCACCACGAGCTGCCCCCAGGGAGCACTAAGCGAGCACTGCCCAACAACACCAGCTCCTCTCC
CCAGCCAAAGAAGAAACCACTGGATGGAGAATATTTCACCCTTCAGATGCTACTTGACTTACGATGGTGT
TACTTCCTGATAAACTCGTCGTAGTAATGAACTAGTCCGTAACTTGAAAGTATTTCGATTTCTTGGCTTT
ATATATCTTGTGGAAAGGACGACAAGCAGACTCTAAACTCGGATCA
