>Addgene plasmid #142766 | TFORF1255 | depositor partial sequence | sequence record 280437 | Barcode
CAAGCAGACTCTAAACTCGGATCA
